>Addgene plasmid #100273 | pGEX4T3-Stx3-L77A/L80A | addgene full sequence | sequence record 192156 | Addgene NGS Result
TTTTTTGCGCCGACATCATAACGGTTCTGGCAAATATTCTGAAATGAGCTGTTGACAATTAATCATCGGC
TCGTATAATGTGTGGAATTGTGAGCGGATAACAATTTCACACAGGAAACAGTATTCATGTCCCCTATACT
AGGTTATTGGAAAATTAAGGGCCTTGTGCAACCCACTCGACTTCTTTTGGAATATCTTGAAGAAAAATAT
GAAGAGCATTTGTATGAGCGCGATGAAGGTGATAAATGGCGAAACAAAAAGTTTGAATTGGGTTTGGAGT
TTCCCAATCTTCCTTATTATATTGATGGTGATGTTAAATTAACACAGTCTATGGCCATCATACGTTATAT
AGCTGACAAGCACAACATGTTGGGTGGTTGTCCAAAAGAGCGTGCAGAGATTTCAATGCTTGAAGGAGCG
GTTTTGGATATTAGATACGGTGTTTCGAGAATTGCATATAGTAAAGACTTTGAAACTCTCAAAGTTGATT
TTCTTAGCAAGCTACCTGAAATGCTGAAAATGTTCGAAGATCGTTTATGTCATAAAACATATTTAAATGG
TGATCATGTAACCCATCCTGACTTCATGTTGTATGACGCTCTTGATGTTGTTTTATACATGGACCCAATG
TGCCTGGATGCGTTCCCAAAATTAGTTTGTTTTAAAAAACGTATTGAAGCTATCCCACAAATTGATAAGT
ACTTGAAATCCAGCAAGTATATAGCATGGCCTTTGCAGGGCTGGCAAGCCACGTTTGGTGGTGGCGACCA
TCCTCCAAAATCGGATCTGGTTCCGCGTGGATCCCCGGGAATTTCCGGTGGTGGTGGTGGAATTCGACTG
GAGCAGCTGAAGGCCAAGCAGCTGACGCAGGATGATGACACGGACGAGGTTGAGATTGCTATTGATAATA
CAGCGTTCATGGATGAGTTCTTTTCTGAGATTGAGGAAACGAGGCTCAACATCGACAAGATCTCAGAGCA
TGTGGAGGAAGCTAAGAAACTCTACAGTATCATTCTCTCTGCACCGATTCCAGAGCCAAAAACCAAAGAC
GACGCTGAACAGGCCACAACTGAGATCAAGAAAAGGGCCAACAACGTCCGGAACAAACTGAAGAGCATGG
AGAAGCATATTGAGGAAGACGAGGTCCGGTCATCAGCAGACCTTCGGATACGAAAGTCCCAGCACTCCGT
CCTCTCCCGGAAGTTTGTGGAGGTGATGACAAAGTACAATGAGGCACAGGTGGACTTCCGTGAACGCAGC
AAAGGGCGCATCCAACGGCAGCTTGAAATTACTGGCAAGAAAACAACAGATGAGGAGCTGGAAGAAATGT
TGGAGAGTGGCAACCCAGCCATCTTCACTTCTGGGATCATTGACTCCCAGATTTCCAAGCAAGCCCTCAG
CGAGATTGAGGGTCGGCACAAGGACATCGTGAGGCTGGAGAGCAGCATCAAGGAGCTCCATGACATGTTT
ATGGACATCGCCATGCTGGTGGAGAATCAGGGTGAGATGTTAGATAACATAGAGTTGAATGTCATGCACA
CGGTGGACCATGTGGAGAAGGCACGGGATGAAACTAAAAGAGCCATGAAGTATCAGGGTCAGGCTCGAAA
GAAATTGTGAAAGCTTAATTCATCGTGACTGACTGACGATCTGCCTCGCGCGTTTCGGTGATGACGGTGA
AAACCTCTGACACATGCAGCTCCCGGAGACGGTCACAGCTTGTCTGTAAGCGGATGCCGGGAGCAGACAA
GCCCGTCAGGGCGCGTCAGCGGGTGTTGGCGGGTGTCGGGGCGCAGCCATGACCCAGTCACGTAGCGATA
GCGGAGTGTATAATTCTTGAAGACGAAAGGGCCTCGTGATACGCCTATTTTTATAGGTTAATGTCATGAT
AATAATGGTTTCTTAGACGTCAGGTGGCACTTTTCGGGGAAATGTGCGCGGAACCCCTATTTGTTTATTT
TTCTAAATACATTCAAATATGTATCCGCTCATGAGACAATAACCCTGATAAATGCTTCAATAATATTGAA
AAAGGAAGAGTATGAGTATTCAACATTTCCGTGTCGCCCTTATTCCCTTTTTTGCGGCATTTTGCCTTCC
TGTTTTTGCTCACCCAGAAACGCTGGTGAAAGTAAAAGATGCTGAAGATCAGTTGGGTGCACGAGTGGGT
TACATCGAACTGGATCTCAACAGCGGTAAGATCCTTGAGAGTTTTCGCCCCGAAGAACGTTTTCCAATGA
TGAGCACTTTTAAAGTTCTGCTATGTGGCGCGGTATTATCCCGTGTTGACGCCGGGCAAGAGCAACTCGG
TCGCCGCATACACTATTCTCAGAATGACTTGGTTGAGTACTCACCAGTCACAGAAAAGCATCTTACGGAT
GGCATGACAGTAAGAGAATTATGCAGTGCTGCCATAACCATGAGTGATAACACTGCGGCCAACTTACTTC
TGACAACGATCGGAGGACCGAAGGAGCTAACCGCTTTTTTGCACAACATGGGGGATCATGTAACTCGCCT
TGATCGTTGGGAACCGGAGCTGAATGAAGCCATACCAAACGACGAGCGTGACACCACGATGCCTGCAGCA
ATGGCAACAACGTTGCGCAAACTATTAACTGGCGAACTACTTACTCTAGCTTCCCGGCAACAATTAATAG
ACTGGATGGAGGCGGATAAAGTTGCAGGACCACTTCTGCGCTCGGCCCTTCCGGCTGGCTGGTTTATTGC
TGATAAATCTGGAGCCGGTGAGCGTGGGTCTCGCGGTATCATTGCAGCACTGGGGCCAGATGGTAAGCCC
TCCCGTATCGTAGTTATCTACACGACGGGGAGTCAGGCAACTATGGATGAACGAAATAGACAGATCGCTG
AGATAGGTGCCTCACTGATTAAGCATTGGTAACTGTCAGACCAAGTTTACTCATATATACTTTAGATTGA
TTTAAAACTTCATTTTTAATTTAAAAGGATCTAGGTGAAGATCCTTTTTGATAATCTCATGACCAAAATC
CCTTAACGTGAGTTTTCGTTCCACTGAGCGTCAGACCCCGTAGAAAAGATCAAAGGATCTTCTTGAGATC
CTTTTTTTCTGCGCGTAATCTGCTGCTTGCAAACAAAAAAACCACCGCTACCAGCGGTGGTTTGTTTGCC
GGATCAAGAGCTACCAACTCTTTTTCCGAAGGTAACTGGCTTCAGCAGAGCGCAGATACCAAATACTGTC
CTTCTAGTGTAGCCGTAGTTAGGCCACCACTTCAAGAACTCTGTAGCACCGCCTACATACCTCGCTCTGC
TAATCCTGTTACCAGTGGCTGCTGCCAGTGGCGATAAGTCGTGTCTTACCGGGTTGGACTCAAGACGATA
GTTACCGGATAAGGCGCAGCGGTCGGGCTGAACGGGGGGTTCGTGCACACAGCCCAGCTTGGAGCGAACG
ACCTACACCGAACTGAGATACCTACAGCGTGAGCTATGAGAAAGCGCCACGCTTCCCGAAGGGAGAAAGG
CGGACAGGTATCCGGTAAGCGGCAGGGTCGGAACAGGAGAGCGCACGAGGGAGCTTCCAGGGGGAAACGC
CTGGTATCTTTATAGTCCTGTCGGGTTTCGCCACCTCTGACTTGAGCGTCGATTTTTGTGATGCTCGTCA
GGGGGGCGGAGCCTATGGAAAAACGCCAGCAACGCGGCCTTTTTACGGTTCCTGGCCTTTTGCTGGCCTT
TTGCTCACATGTTCTTTCCTGCGTTATCCCCTGATTCTGTGGATAACCGTATTACCGCCTTTGAGTGAGC
TGATACCGCTCGCCGCAGCCGAACGACCGAGCGCAGCGAGTCAGTGAGCGAGGAAGCGGAAGAGCGCCTG
ATGCGGTATTTTCTCCTTACGCATCTGTGCGGTATTTCACACCGCATAAATTCCGACACCATCGAATGGC
GCAAAACCTTTCGCGGTATGGCATGATAGCGCCCGGAAGAGAGTCAATTCAGGGTGGTGAATGTGAAACC
AGTAACGTTATACGATGTCGCAGAGTATGCCGGTGTCTCTTATCAGACCGTTTCCCGCGTGGTGAACCAG
GCCAGCCACGTTTCTGCGAAAACGCGGGAAAAAGTGGAAGCGGCGATGGCGGAGCTGAATTACATTCCCA
ACCGCGTGGCACAACAACTGGCGGGCAAACAGTCGTTGCTGATTGGCGTTGCCACCTCCAGTCTGGCCCT
GCACGCGCCGTCGCAAATTGTCGCGGCGATTAAATCTCGCGCCGATCAACTGGGTGCCAGCGTGGTGGTG
TCGATGGTAGAACGAAGCGGCGTCGAAGCCTGTAAAGCGGCGGTGCACAATCTTCTCGCGCAACGCGTCA
GTGGGCTGATCATTAACTATCCGCTGGATGACCAGGATGCCATTGCTGTGGAAGCTGCCTGCACTAATGT
TCCGGCGTTATTTCTTGATGTCTCTGACCAGACACCCATCAACAGTATTATTTTCTCCCATGAAGACGGT
ACGCGACTGGGCGTGGAGCATCTGGTCGCATTGGGTCACCAGCAAATCGCGCTGTTAGCGGGCCCATTAA
GTTCTGTCTCGGCGCGTCTGCGTCTGGCTGGCTGGCATAAATATCTCACTCGCAATCAAATTCAGCCGAT
AGCGGAACGGGAAGGCGACTGGAGTGCCATGTCCGGTTTTCAACAAACCATGCAAATGCTGAATGAGGGC
ATCGTTCCCACTGCGATGCTGGTTGCCAACGATCAGATGGCGCTGGGCGCAATGCGCGCCATTACCGAGT
CCGGGCTGCGCGTTGGTGCGGATATCTCGGTAGTGGGATACGACGATACCGAAGACAGCTCATGTTATAT
CCCGCCGTTAACCACCATCAAACAGGATTTTCGCCTGCTGGGGCAAACCAGCGTGGACCGCTTGCTGCAA
CTCTCTCAGGGCCAGGCGGTGAAGGGCAATCAGCTGTTGCCCGTCTCACTGGTGAAAAGAAAAACCACCC
TGGCGCCCAATACGCAAACCGCCTCTCCCCGCGCGTTGGCCGATTCATTAATGCAGCTGGCACGACAGGT
TTCCCGACTGGAAAGCGGGCAGTGAGCGCAACGCAATTAATGTAAGTTAGCTCACTCATTAGGCACCCCA
GGCTTTACACTTTATGCTTCCGGCTCGTATGTTGTGTGGAATTGTGAGCGGATAACAATTTCACACAGGA
AACAGCTATGACCATGATTACGGATTCACTGGCCGTCGTTTTACAACGTCGTGACTGGGAAAACCCTGGC
GTTACCCAACTTAATCGCCTTGCAGCACATCCCCCTTTCGCCAGCTGGCGTAATAGCGAAGAGGCCCGCA
CCGATCGCCCTTCCCAACAGTTGCGCAGCCTGAATGGCGAATGGCGCTTTGCCTGGTTTCCGGCACCAGA
AGCGGTGCCGGAAAGCTGGCTGGAGTGCGATCTTCCTGAGGCCGATACTGTCGTCGTCCCCTCAAACTGG
CAGATGCACGGTTACGATGCGCCCATCTACACCAACGTGACCTATCCCATTACGGTCAATCCGCCGTTTG
TTCCCACGGAGAATCCGACGGGTTGTTACTCGCTCACATTTAATGTTGATGAAAGCTGGCTACAGGAAGG
CCAGACGCGAATTATTTTTGATGGCGTTGGAATTAGCTTATCGACTGCACGGTGCACCAATGCTTCTGGC
GTCAGGCAGCCATCGGAAGCTGTGGTATGGCTGTGCAGGTCGTAAATCACTGCATAATTCGTGTCGCTCA
AGGCGCACTCCCGTTCTGGATAATG
Features (pLannotate 1.2.2; 17 found; start..end, strand, type, name):
     52..80      +  promoter       tac promoter: strong E. coli promoter; hybrid between the trp and lac UV5 promoters
     88..104     +  protein_bind   lac operator: The lac repressor binds to the lac operator to inhibit transcription in E. coli. This inhibition can be relieved by adding lactose or isopropyl-β-D-thiogalactopyranoside (IPTG). lac repressor encoded by lacI
    127..780     +  CDS            GST26_SCHJA: Experimental evidence at protein level: Swiss-Prot protein existence level 1. GST isoenzymes appear to play a central role in the parasite detoxification system. Other functions are also suspected including a role in increasing the solubility of haematin in the parasite gut. From Schistosoma japonicum (Blood fluke).
    835..1617    +  CDS            Stx3 (fragment): STX3_MOUSE - Also known as Stx3a. Experimental evidence at protein level: Swiss-Prot protein existence level 1. Potentially involved in docking of synaptic vesicles at presynaptic active zones. From Mus musculus (Mouse).
   1651..1690    +  CDS            rop (fragment): Rop protein, which maintains plasmids at low copy number; rop
   1792..1832    +  misc_feature   bom (fragment): basis of mobility region from pBR322
   1937..2041    +  promoter       AmpR promoter: bla
   2042..2902    +  CDS            AmpR: β-lactamase; bla; confers resistance to ampicillin, carbenicillin, and related antibiotics
   3073..3661    +  rep_origin     ori: high-copy-number ColE1/pMB1/pBR322/pUC origin of replication
   3847..3898    -  misc_feature   bom (fragment): basis of mobility region from pBR322
   3905..3982    +  promoter       lacI promoter: lacI
   3983..5065    +  CDS            lacI: lac repressor; lacI; The lac repressor binds to the lac operator to inhibit transcription in E. coli. This inhibition can be relieved by adding lactose or isopropyl-β-D-thiogalactopyranoside (IPTG).
   5078..5099    +  protein_bind   CAP binding site: CAP binding activates transcription in the presence of cAMP. E. coli catabolite activator protein
   5114..5144    +  promoter       lac promoter: promoter for the E. coli lac operon
   5152..5168    +  protein_bind   lac operator: The lac repressor binds to the lac operator to inhibit transcription in E. coli. This inhibition can be relieved by adding lactose or isopropyl-β-D-thiogalactopyranoside (IPTG). lac repressor encoded by lacI
   5188..5361    +  CDS            lacZα: LacZα fragment of β-galactosidase; lacZ fragment
   5625..5741    -  CDS            yciV (fragment): RNAAM_ECOLI - Also known as trpH From Escherichia coli (strain K12).
