[The description below was written by a language model from this plasmid's Addgene catalogue record and pLannotate feature annotations shown in this document.]
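Description:
pGEX4T3-Stx3-L77A/L80A is a bacterial expression plasmid built on the pGEX4T3 backbone and designed to produce a glutathione S-transferase (GST) fusion of a mutant rat syntaxin 3 fragment in E. coli. It replicates from a ColE1/pMB1-type origin and is selected with ampicillin through the bla (β-lactamase) gene. The backbone also carries its own lacI gene with promoter, so the lac repressor is supplied from the plasmid itself. Remnants of pBR322-derived sequences (bom and rop fragments) and a lac promoter/lacZα segment are annotated as well; these are backbone features rather than part of the payload.

Expression is driven by the tac promoter, a strong trp/lac hybrid, followed by a lac operator. Transcription is therefore held off by LacI and induced with IPTG. The open reading frame begins with Schistosoma japonicum GST, which serves as an N-terminal affinity and solubility tag, followed after a short linker by the Stx3 coding fragment. The insert encodes the cytoplasmic portion of syntaxin 3 without its transmembrane domain. The insert name gives residues 1-265, whereas the mutation field lists residues 4-264 as present. Leucines 77 and 80 are both changed to alanine. The annotation tool matched the insert to the mouse orthologue, but the catalogue entry gives rat as the source species. The sequenced record is 5,765 nt, slightly shorter than the listed total size of 5,838 bp.

The construct is used to produce recombinant GST-Stx3-L77A/L80A protein in bacteria. The associated publication concerns ubiquitin binding by the syntaxin 3 Habc domain, which suggests the protein serves as a point-mutant comparison in such binding studies, although the record does not state the effect of the mutations.
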