Addgene plasmid #100273: pGEX4T3-Stx3-L77A/L80A
Purpose: Expresses GST-Stx3-L77A/L80A in bacteria.
Depositing lab: Thomas Weimbs. Depositing organization: University of California, Santa Barbara. Publication: The H(abc) domain of syntaxin 3 is a ubiquitin binding domain. Giovannone AJ, Reales E, Bhattaram P, Nackeeran S, Monahan AB, Syed R, Weimbs T. Sci Rep. 2020 Dec 7;10(1):21350. doi: 10.1038/s41598-020-78412-0. PubMed 33288783.
Backbone
  Vector backbone: pGEX4T3
  Backbone manufacturer: GE Lifesciences
  Backbone size w/o insert (bp): 4968
  Total vector size (bp): 5838
  Vector type: Bacterial Expression
Growth in bacteria
  Bacterial resistance: Ampicillin, 100 μg/mL
  Growth temperature: 37°C
  Growth strain: DH5alpha
  Copy number: Unknown
Gene/Insert
  Gene/Insert name: Stx3-1-265-L77A/L80A
  Species: R. norvegicus (rat)
  Insert size (bp): 870
  Mutation: No transmembrane domain; residues 4-264 present, changed both L77 and L80 to alanines
  Entrez Gene: Stx3 (a.k.a. Stx3a)
  Promoter: Tac
  Tag / fusion protein: GST (N terminal on backbone)
  Cloning method: Unknown
  Sequencing primers: 5′ GGGCTGGCAAGCCACGTTTGGTG
Terms and licenses: Academic/Nonprofit Terms; Industry Terms: Not Available to Industry
How to cite: pGEX4T3-Stx3-L77A/L80A was a gift from Thomas Weimbs (Addgene plasmid # 100273 ; http://n2t.net/addgene:100273 ; RRID:Addgene_100273)
